Addgene plasmid #124451: pUCC001
Purpose: Multi-species CRISPR/Cas9 coexpression system, optimized for Golden Gate cloning of gRNA targets
Depositing lab: John Morrissey. Depositing organization: University College Cork. Publication: Biological Parts for Kluyveromyces marxianus Synthetic Biology. Rajkumar AS, Varela JA, Juergens H, Daran JG, Morrissey JP. Front Bioeng Biotechnol. 2019 May 7;7:97. doi: 10.3389/fbioe.2019.00097. eCollection 2019. PubMed 31134195.
Backbone
  Vector backbone: pUDP002
  Backbone manufacturer: TU Delft
  Backbone size w/o insert (bp): 9106
  Total vector size (bp): 10233
  Modifications to backbone: Insert 1 cloned by Gibson assembly between the existing ScTDH3 promoter and ScCYC1 terminator
  Vector type: Yeast Expression
  Selectable markers: Hygromycin
Growth in bacteria
  Bacterial resistance: Ampicillin, 100 μg/mL
  Growth temperature: 37°C
  Growth strain: DH5alpha
  Copy number: High Copy
Gene/Insert
  Gene/Insert name: HH-BsaI (alt name: HH-gRNA-HDV expression cassette)
  Species: Synthetic
  Insert size (bp): 1136
  Mutation: gRNA expression cassette from pUDP002 modified to allow cloning of gRNA targets by Golden Gate assembly
  Promoter: TDH3 promoter from S.cerevisiae (already present in backbone)
  Cloning method: Gibson Cloning
  Sequencing primers: 5′ TGCTCTCTCTGATTTGGAAAAAGCTGAA; 3′ TACACGCGTTTGTACAGAAAAAAAAGAAAAATTTGA
Terms and licenses: Academic/Nonprofit Terms; Industry Terms: Not Available to Industry
Depositor comments: The same patent and IP restrictions as in pUDP002 apply here.
How to cite: pUCC001 was a gift from John Morrissey (Addgene plasmid # 124451 ; http://n2t.net/addgene:124451 ; RRID:Addgene_124451)
