[The description below was written by a language model from this plasmid's Addgene catalogue record and pLannotate feature annotations shown in this document.]
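Description:
pUCC001 is a yeast expression plasmid of about 10.2 kb that co-expresses Cas9 and a guide RNA from a single vector, intended as a multi-species CRISPR/Cas9 system for yeasts and published as part of a toolkit for Kluyveromyces marxianus synthetic biology. It derives from the pUDP002 backbone. In E. coli it is maintained at high copy through a ColE1/pUC-type origin with ampicillin selection (AmpR, β-lactamase), while selection in yeast relies on the hphMX6 hygromycin-resistance cassette, a dominant marker that does not require auxotrophic host strains. The feature table does not annotate a yeast replication origin, and the record does not say how the plasmid is maintained in yeast.

The payload has two parts. The first is a Streptococcus pyogenes Cas9 open reading frame flanked at both ends by SV40 nuclear localization signals; its promoter and terminator are not annotated or stated in the record. The second is the guide RNA cassette, inserted by Gibson assembly between the existing S. cerevisiae TDH3 (GAP) promoter and CYC1 terminator. Because TDH3 is an RNA polymerase II promoter, the guide is embedded between a hammerhead ribozyme and, according to the insert name, an HDV ribozyme (the latter is not picked up in the annotation). Self-cleavage of these ribozymes trims the transcript and releases a guide with defined ends joined to the S. pyogenes gRNA scaffold. The change relative to pUDP002 is that this cassette was redesigned with BsaI sites so that target-specific spacer sequences can be dropped in by Golden Gate assembly. This makes it a convenient entry vector for building genome-editing plasmids against new targets. The depositor notes that pUDP002's patent and IP restrictions also apply.
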