Features (pLannotate 1.2.2; 11 found; start..end, strand, type, name):
    723..742     +  CDS            SV40 NLS (fragment): nuclear localization signal of SV40 (simian virus 40) large T antigen
    744..4844    +  CDS            Cas9: Cas9 (Csn1) endonuclease from the Streptococcus pyogenes Type II CRISPR/Cas system generates RNA-guided double strand breaks in DNA
   4848..4867    +  CDS            SV40 NLS (fragment): nuclear localization signal of SV40 (simian virus 40) large T antigen
   5787..6453    +  promoter       GAP promoter: S. cerevisiae TDH3; promoter for glyceraldehyde-3-phosphate dehydrogenase
   6455..6478    +  misc_RNA       sTRSV HHRz (fragment): hammerhead ribozyme from the tobacco ringspot virus satellite RNA (Khvorova et al., 2003)
   6512..6587    +  misc_RNA       gRNA scaffold: guide RNA scaffold for the Streptococcus pyogenes CRISPR/Cas9 system
   6686..6913    +  terminator     CYC1 terminator (fragment): S. cerevisiae CYC1; transcription terminator for CYC1
   7154..8014    -  CDS            AmpR: β-lactamase; bla; confers resistance to ampicillin, carbenicillin, and related antibiotics
   8015..8119    -  promoter       AmpR promoter: bla
   8222..8810    +  rep_origin     ori: high-copy-number ColE1/pMB1/pBR322/pUC origin of replication
   8974..318     +  gene           hphMX6 (across the origin): yeast selectable marker conferring hygromycin resistance
>Addgene plasmid #124451 | pUCC001 | addgene full sequence | sequence record 257763 | Addgene NGS Result
GTCGGGCGTACACAAATCGCCCGCAGAAGCGCGGCCGTCTGGACCGATGGCTGTGTAGAAGTACTCGCCG
ATAGTGGAAACCGACGCCCCAGCACTCGTCCGAGGGCAAAGGAATAACTCGAGGACAATAAAAAGATTCT
TGTTTTCAAGAACTTGTCATTTGTATAGTTTTTTTATATTGTAGTTGTTCTATTTTAATCAAATGTTAGC
GTGATTTATATTTTTTTTCGCCTCGACATCATCTGCCCAGATGCGAAGTTAAGTGCGCAGAAAGTAATAT
CATGCGTCAATCGTATGTGAATGCTGGTCGCTATACTGGAGCTCTCGAGAACCCTCACCTTTCGAGAGGA
CGATGCCCGTGTCTAAATGATTCGACCAGCCTAAGAATGTTCAACAATCTATAATCAGTCCATAGTCAAC
AAGAGCCCTCAAAGTTGATATCGTTTAGTGATCTCCCTCGAGATGAGCGGAGGATGGTTGCTTTTTGGGG
AGCCCTAAGTGGTACGTGCGGCGAGCGGGATGTTTCCCCATTAGGCAAAGGACGACCGGGTAACCCCTCG
AGAAAAAAAATTTTTCGCCGCTAATCTGGTGTTATATAAAGCTCCCCCTGCTCCTGGAATTTTTTTCCTT
GTCAACTCACACCGGAAATCAAGGCATTTCATTCTGAGTAGTTCTTAAAAACATAATCAACAATGGATTA
TAAAGATGACGATGACAAACCTCCAAAAAAGAAGAGAAAGGTCGATAAGAAATACTCAATAGGCTTAGAT
ATCGGCACAAATAGCGTCGGATGGGCGGTGATCACTGATGAATATAAGGTTCCGTCTAAAAAGTTCAAGG
TTCTGGGAAATACAGACCGCCACAGTATCAAAAAAAATCTTATAGGGGCTCTTTTATTTGACAGTGGAGA
GACAGCGGAAGCGACTCGTCTCAAACGGACAGCTCGTAGAAGGTATACACGTCGGAAGAATCGTATTTGT
TATCTACAGGAGATTTTTTCAAATGAGATGGCGAAAGTAGATGATAGTTTCTTTCATCGACTTGAAGAGT
CTTTTTTGGTGGAAGAAGACAAGAAGCATGAACGTCATCCTATTTTTGGAAATATAGTAGATGAAGTTGC
TTATCATGAGAAATATCCAACTATCTATCATCTGCGAAAAAAATTGGTAGATTCTACTTATAAAGCGGAT
TTGCGCTTAATCTATTTGGCCTTAGCGCATATGATTAAGTTTCGTGGTCATTTTTTGATTGAGGGAGATT
TAAATCCTGATAATAGTGATGTGGACAAACTATTTATCCAGTTGGTACAAACCTACAATCAATTATTTGA
AGAAAACCCTATTAACGCAAGTGGAGTAGATGCTAAAGCGATTCTTTCTGCACGATTGAGTAAATCAAGA
CGATTAGAAAATCTCATTGCTCAGCTCCCCGGTGAGAAGAAAAATGGCTTATTTGGGAATCTCATTGCTT
TGTCATTGGGTTTGACCCCTAATTTTAAATCAAATTTTGATTTGGCAGAAGATGCTAAATTACAGCTTTC
AAAAGATACTTACGATGATGATTTAGATAATTTATTGGCGCAAATTGGAGATCAATATGCTGATTTGTTT
TTGGCAGCTAAGAATTTATCAGATGCTATTTTACTTTCAGATATCCTAAGAGTAAATACTGAAATAACTA
AGGCTCCCCTATCAGCTTCAATGATTAAACGCTACGATGAACATCATCAAGACTTGACTCTTTTAAAAGC
TTTAGTTCGACAACAACTTCCAGAAAAGTATAAAGAAATCTTTTTTGATCAATCAAAAAACGGATATGCA
GGTTATATTGATGGGGGAGCTAGCCAAGAAGAATTTTATAAATTTATCAAACCAATTTTAGAAAAAATGG
ATGGTACTGAGGAATTATTGGTGAAACTAAATCGTGAAGATTTGCTGCGCAAGCAACGGACCTTTGACAA
CGGCTCTATTACCCATCAAATTCACTTGGGTGAGCTGCATGCTATTTTGAGAAGACAAGAAGACTTTTAT
CCATTTTTAAAAGACAATCGTGAGAAGATTGAAAAAATCTTGACTTTTCGAATTCCTTATTATGTTGGTC
CATTGGCGCGTGGCAATAGTCGTTTTGCATGGATGACTCGGAAGTCTGAAGAAACAATTACCCCATGGAA
TTTTGAAGAAGTTGTCGATAAAGGTGCTTCAGCTCAATCATTTATTGAACGCATGACAAACTTTGATAAA
AATCTTCCAAATGAAAAAGTACTACCAAAACATAGTTTGCTTTATGAGTATTTTACGGTTTATAACGAAT
TGACAAAGGTCAAATATGTTACTGAAGGAATGCGAAAACCAGCATTTCTTTCAGGTGAACAGAAGAAAGC
CATTGTTGATTTACTCTTCAAAACAAATCGAAAAGTAACCGTTAAGCAATTAAAAGAAGATTATTTCAAA
AAAATAGAATGTTTTGATAGTGTTGAAATTTCAGGAGTTGAAGATAGATTTAATGCTTCATTAGGTACCT
ACCATGATTTGCTAAAAATTATTAAAGATAAAGATTTTTTGGATAATGAAGAAAATGAAGATATCTTAGA
GGATATTGTTTTAACATTGACCTTATTTGAAGATAGGGAGATGATTGAGGAAAGACTTAAAACATATGCT
CACCTCTTTGATGATAAGGTGATGAAACAGCTTAAACGTCGCCGTTATACTGGTTGGGGACGTTTGTCTC
GAAAATTGATTAATGGTATTAGGGATAAGCAATCTGGCAAAACAATATTAGATTTTTTGAAATCAGATGG
TTTTGCCAATCGCAATTTTATGCAGCTGATCCATGATGATAGTTTGACATTTAAAGAAGACATTCAAAAA
GCACAAGTGTCTGGACAAGGCGATAGTTTACATGAACATATTGCAAATTTAGCTGGTAGCCCTGCTATTA
AAAAAGGTATTTTACAGACTGTAAAAGTTGTTGATGAATTGGTCAAAGTAATGGGGCGGCATAAGCCAGA
AAATATCGTTATTGAAATGGCACGTGAAAATCAGACAACTCAAAAGGGCCAGAAAAATTCGCGAGAGCGT
ATGAAACGAATCGAAGAAGGTATCAAAGAATTAGGAAGTCAGATTCTTAAAGAGCATCCTGTTGAAAATA
CTCAATTGCAAAATGAAAAGCTCTATCTCTATTATCTCCAAAATGGAAGAGACATGTATGTGGACCAAGA
ATTAGATATTAATCGTTTAAGTGATTATGATGTCGATCACATTGTTCCACAAAGTTTCCTTAAAGACGAT
TCAATAGACAATAAGGTCTTAACGCGTTCTGATAAAAATCGTGGTAAATCGGATAACGTTCCAAGTGAAG
AAGTAGTCAAAAAGATGAAAAACTATTGGAGACAACTTCTAAACGCCAAGTTAATCACTCAACGTAAGTT
TGATAATTTAACGAAAGCTGAACGTGGAGGTTTGAGTGAACTTGATAAAGCTGGTTTTATCAAACGCCAA
TTGGTTGAAACTCGCCAAATCACTAAGCATGTGGCACAAATTTTGGATAGTCGCATGAATACTAAATACG
ATGAAAATGATAAACTTATTCGAGAGGTTAAAGTGATTACCTTAAAATCTAAATTAGTTTCTGACTTCCG
AAAAGATTTCCAATTCTATAAAGTACGTGAGATTAACAATTACCATCATGCCCATGATGCGTATCTAAAT
GCCGTCGTTGGAACTGCTTTGATTAAGAAATATCCAAAACTTGAATCGGAGTTTGTCTATGGTGATTATA
AAGTTTATGATGTTCGTAAAATGATTGCTAAGTCTGAGCAAGAAATAGGCAAAGCAACCGCAAAATATTT
CTTTTACTCTAATATCATGAACTTCTTCAAAACAGAAATTACACTTGCAAATGGAGAGATTCGCAAACGC
CCTCTAATCGAAACTAATGGGGAAACTGGAGAAATTGTCTGGGATAAAGGGCGAGATTTTGCCACAGTGC
GCAAAGTATTGTCCATGCCCCAAGTCAATATTGTCAAGAAAACAGAAGTACAGACAGGCGGATTCTCCAA
GGAGTCAATTTTACCAAAAAGAAATTCGGACAAGCTTATTGCTCGTAAAAAAGACTGGGATCCAAAAAAA
TATGGTGGTTTTGATAGTCCAACGGTAGCTTATTCAGTCCTAGTGGTTGCTAAGGTGGAAAAAGGGAAAT
CGAAGAAGTTAAAATCCGTTAAAGAGTTACTAGGGATCACAATTATGGAAAGAAGTTCCTTTGAAAAAAA
TCCGATTGACTTTTTAGAAGCTAAAGGATATAAGGAAGTTAAAAAAGACTTAATCATTAAACTACCTAAA
TATAGTCTTTTTGAGTTAGAAAACGGTCGTAAACGGATGCTGGCTAGTGCCGGAGAATTACAAAAAGGAA
ATGAGCTGGCTCTGCCAAGCAAATATGTGAATTTTTTATATTTAGCTAGTCATTATGAAAAGTTGAAGGG
TAGTCCAGAAGATAACGAACAAAAACAATTGTTTGTGGAGCAGCATAAGCATTATTTAGATGAGATTATT
GAGCAAATCAGTGAATTTTCTAAGCGTGTTATTTTAGCAGATGCCAATTTAGATAAAGTTCTTAGTGCAT
ATAACAAACATAGAGACAAACCAATACGTGAACAAGCAGAAAATATTATTCATTTATTTACGTTGACGAA
TCTTGGAGCTCCCGCTGCTTTTAAATATTTTGATACAACAATTGATCGTAAACGATATACGTCTACAAAA
GAAGTTTTAGATGCCACTCTTATCCATCAATCCATCACTGGTCTTTATGAAACACGCATTGATTTGAGTC
AGCTAGGAGGTGACCCTCCAAAAAAGAAGAGAAAGGTCTGAGCGGTTTTGTATAACTAAATAATATTGGA
AACTAAATACGAATACCCAAATTTTTTATCTAAATTTTGCCGAAAGATTAAAATCTGCAGAGATATCCGA
AACAGGTAAATGGATGTTTCAATCCCTGTAGTCAGTCAGGAACCCATATTATATTACAGTATTAGTCGCC
GCTTAGGCACGCCTTTAATTAGCAAAATCAAACCTTAAGTGCATATGCCGTATAAGGGAAACTCAAAGAA
CTGGCATCGCAAAAATGAAAACATACGTTGAAACTACGGCAAAGGATTGGTCAGATCGCTTCATACAGGG
AAAGTTCGGCATCAACATCTTTGGATAATATCAGAATGAGAAAGAACAGATACGCAGTACGTTTTTTGGT
GAGCTCTTTGCACTTCTTTAGTTCTTTCCATCAATATCAGTTTTTTAAACTTTTAGGACTAAAAGTGATG
TTTAACTTCAAAATGTTTAAAATTTTGTTCTTCCCGACGTTCATTAAGAATACTAATACACTTTAATAAT
TATTTTAATATTTTGTTCTAAATAATGACTTTTAATTAAAAAAGATAAAATATAAAAACATCATAATAAC
TCACCAGAGGTTAAGAACAAAAAAACAAATTAGATATCTGCTAATCCAATATAGTTAAATCAATCTTTCC
TTGGTATAATGGGTATATTACATATATTTCAAGGACCGACACTCCTACCAAATATCTAAAATTTACCATA
TTAACATAACATGTATATAAACGTCAAATCATAATCAGCACTAACGTCTCACGGATCGTATATGCCGTAG
CGACAATCTAAGAACTATGCGAGGACACGCTAGGGCCAAGGCAAAAAGATTCCTTGATTACGTAAGGGAG
TTAGAATCATTTTGAATAAAAAACACGCTTTTTCAGTTCGAGTTTATCATTATCAATACTGCCATTTCAA
AGAATACGTAAATAATTAATAGTAGTGATTTTCCTAACTTTATTTAGTCAAAAAATTAGCCTTTTAATTC
TGCTGTAACCCGTACATGCCCAAAATAGGGGGCGGGTTACACAGAATATATAACATCGTAGGTGTCTGGG
TGAACAGTTTATTCCTGGCATCCACTAAATATAATGGAGCCCGCTTTTTAAGCTGGCATCCAGAAAAAAA
AAGAATCCCAGCACCAAAATATTGTTTTCTTCACCAACCATCAGTTCATAGGTCCATTCTCTTAGCGCAA
CTACAGAGAACAGGGGCACAAACAGGCAAAAAACGGGCACAACCTCAATGGAGTGATGCAACCTGCCTGG
AGTAAATGATGACACAAGGCAATTGACCCACGCATGTATCTATCTCATTTTCTTACACCTTCTATTACCT
TCTGCTCTCTCTGATTTGGAAAAAGCTGAAAAAAAAGGTTGAAACCAGTTCCCTGAAATTATTCCCCTAC
TTGACTAATAAGTATATAAAGACGGTAGGTATTGATTGTAATTCTGTAAATCTATTTCTTAAACTTCTTA
AATTCTACTTTTATAGTTAGTCTTTTTTTTAGTTTTAAAACACCAAGAACTTAGTTTCGAATAAACACAC
ATAAACAAACAAACCTGATGAGTCCGTGAGGACGAAACGAGTAAGCTCGTCCGAGACCTGCGGAGGTCTC
CGTTTTAGAGCTAGAAATAGCAAGTTAAAATAAGGCTAGTCCGTTATCAACTTGAAAAAGTGGCACCGAG
TCGGTGCTTTTGGCCGGCATGGTCCCAGCCTCCTCGCTGGCGCCGGCTGGGCAACATGCTTCGGCATGGC
GAATGGGACCACAGGCCCCTTTTCCTTTGTCGATATCATGTAATTAGTTATGTCACGCTTACATTCACGC
CCTCCCCCCACATCCGCTCTAACCGAAAAGGAAGGAGTTAGACAACCTGAAGTCTAGGTCCCTATTTATT
TTTTTATAGTTATGTTAGTATTAAGAACGTTATTTATATTTCAAATTTTTCTTTTTTTTCTGTACAAACG
CGTGTACGCATGTAACATTATACTGAAAACCTTGCTTGAGAAGGTTTTGGGACAAGCTTACGTCTCACGG
ATCGTATATGCCGTAGCGACAATCTAAGAACTATGCGAGGACACGCTAGCAGCTGTATTCACGTAGACGG
ATAGGTATAGCCAGACATCAGCAGCATACTTCGGGAACCGTAGGCCACCGAGCGGCCGCGATTATCAAAA
AGGATCTTCACCTAGATCCTTTTAAATTAAAAATGAAGTTTTAAATCAATCTAAAGTATATATGAGTAAA
CTTGGTCTGACAGTTACCAATGCTTAATCAGTGAGGCACCTATCTCAGCGATCTGTCTATTTCGTTCATC
CATAGTTGCCTGACTCCCCGTCGTGTAGATAACTACGATACGGGAGGGCTTACCATCTGGCCCCAGTGCT
GCAATGATACCGCGGGACCCACGCTCACCGGCTCCAGATTTATCAGCAATAAACCAGCCAGCCGGAAGGG
CCGAGCGCAGAAGTGGTCCTGCAACTTTATCCGCCTCCATCCAGTCTATTAATTGTTGCCGGGAAGCTAG
AGTAAGTAGTTCGCCAGTTAATAGTTTGCGCAACGTTGTTGCCATTGCTACAGGCATCGTGGTGTCACGC
TCGTCGTTTGGTATGGCTTCATTCAGCTCCGGTTCCCAACGATCAAGGCGAGTTACATGATCCCCCATGT
TGTGCAAAAAAGCGGTTAGCTCCTTCGGTCCTCCGATCGTTGTCAGAAGTAAGTTGGCCGCAGTGTTATC
ACTCATGGTTATGGCAGCACTGCATAATTCTCTTACTGTCATGCCATCCGTAAGATGCTTTTCTGTGACT
GGTGAGTACTCAACCAAGTCATTCTGAGAATAGTGTATGCGGCGACCGAGTTGCTCTTGCCCGGCGTCAA
TACGGGATAATACCGCGCCACATAGCAGAACTTTAAAAGTGCTCATCATTGGAAAACGTTCTTCGGGGCG
AAAACTCTCAAGGATCTTACCGCTGTTGAGATCCAGTTCGATGTAACCCACTCGTGCACCCAACTGATCT
TCAGCATCTTTTACTTTCACCAGCGTTTCTGGGTGAGCAAAAACAGGAAGGCAAAATGCCGCAAAAAAGG
GAATAAGGGCGACACGGAAATGTTGAATACTCATACTCTTCCTTTTTCAATATTATTGAAGCATTTATCA
GGGTTATTGTCTCATGAGCGGATACATATTTGAATGTATTTAGAAAAATAAACAAATAGGGGTTCCGCGC
ACATTTCCCCGAAAAGTGCCACCTGTCATGACCAAAATCCCTTAACGTGAGTTTTCGTTCCACTGAGCGT
CAGACCCCGTAGAAAAGATCAAAGGATCTTCTTGAGATCCTTTTTTTCTGCGCGTAATCTGCTGCTTGCA
AACAAAAAAACCACCGCTACCAGCGGTGGTTTGTTTGCCGGATCAAGAGCTACCAACTCTTTTTCCGAAG
GTAACTGGCTTCAGCAGAGCGCAGATACCAAATACTGTTCTTCTAGTGTAGCCGTAGTTAGGCCACCACT
TCAAGAACTCTGTAGCACCGCCTACATACCTCGCTCTGCTAATCCTGTTACCAGTGGCTGCTGCCAGTGG
CGATAAGTCGTGTCTTACCGGGTTGGACTCAAGACGATAGTTACCGGATAAGGCGCAGCGGTCGGGCTGA
ACGGGGGGTTCGTGCACACAGCCCAGCTTGGAGCGAACGACCTACACCGAACTGAGATACCTACAGCGTG
AGCTATGAGAAAGCGCCACGCTTCCCGAAGGGAGAAAGGCGGACAGGTATCCGGTAAGCGGCAGGGTCGG
AACAGGAGAGCGCACGAGGGAGCTTCCAGGGGGAAACGCCTGGTATCTTTATAGTCCTGTCGGGTTTCGC
CACCTCTGACTTGAGCGTCGATTTTTGTGATGCTCGTCAGGGGGGCGGAGCCTATGGAAAAACGCCAGCA
ACGCGGCCTTTTTACGGTTCCTGGCCTTTTGCTGGCCTTTTGCTCACATGTTCTTTCCTGCGTTATCCCC
TGATTCTGTGGATAACCGTGCGGACTATATGTGAAGGCATGGCTATGGCACGGCAGACATTCCGCCAGAT
CATCAATAGGCACGACATGGAGGCCCAGAATACCCTCCTTGACAGTCTTGACGTGCGCAGCTCAGGGGCA
TGATGTGACTGTCGCCCGTACATTTAGCCCATACATCCCCATGTATAATCATTTGCATCCATACATTTTG
ATGGCCGCACGGCGCGAAGCAAAAATTACGGCTCCTCGCTGCAGACCTGCGAGCAGGGAAACGCTCCCCT
CACAGACGCGTTGAATTGTCCCCACGCCGCGCCCCTGTAGAGAAATATAAAAGGTTAGGATTTGCCACTG
AGGTTCTTCTTTCATATACTTCCTTTTAAAATCTTGCTAGGATACAGTTCTCACATCACATCCGAACATA
AACAAGGATCCATGGGTAAAAAGCCTGAACTCACCGCGACGTCTGTCGAGAAGTTTCTGATCGAAAAGTT
CGACAGCGTGTCCGACCTGATGCAGCTCTCGGAGGGCGAAGAATCTCGTGCTTTCAGCTTCGATGTAGGA
GGGCGTGGATATGTCCTGCGGGTAAATAGCTGCGCCGATGGTTTCTACAAAGATCGTTATGTTTATCGGC
ACTTTGCATCGGCCGCGCTCCCGATTCCGGAAGTGCTTGACATTGGGGAATTTAGCGAGAGCCTGACCTA
TTGCATCTCCCGCCGTGCACAGGGTGTCACGTTGCAAGACCTGCCTGAAACCGAACTGCCCGCTGTTCTG
CAACCGGTCGCGGAGGCCATGGATGCGATCGCTGCGGCCGATCTTAGCCAGACGAGCGGGTTCGGCCCAT
TCGGACCGCAAGGAATCGGTCAATACACTACATGGCGTGATTTCATATGCGCGATTGCTGATCCCCATGT
GTATCACTGGCAAACTGTGATGGACGACACCGTCAGTGCGTCCGTCGCGCAGGCTCTCGATGAGCTGATG
CTTTGGGCCGAGGACTGCCCCGAAGTCCGGCACCTCGTGCACGCGGATTTCGGCTCCAACAATGTCCTGA
CGGACAATGGCCGCATAACAGCGGTCATTGACTGGAGCGAGGCGATGTTCGGGGATTCCCAATACGAGGT
CGCCAACATCTTCTTCTGGAGGCCGTGGTTGGCTTGTATGGAGCAGCAGACGCGCTACTTCGAGCGGAGG
CATCCGGAGCTTGCAGGATCGCCGCGGCTCCGGGCGTATATGCTCCGCATTGGTCTTGACCAACTCTATC
AGAGCTTGGTTGACGGCAATTTCGATGATGCAGCTTGGGCGCAGGGTCGATGCGACGCAATCGTCCGATC
CGGAGCCGGGACT
